>Addgene plasmid #233205 | pFUW-LNI | addgene full sequence | sequence record 465058 | Addgene NGS Result
ACAAAAGTAAGACCACCGCACAGCAAGCGGCCGCTGATCTTCAGACCTGGAGGAGGAGATATGAGGGACA
ATTGGAGAAGTGAATTATATAAATATAAAGTAGTAAAAATTGAACCATTAGGAGTAGCACCCACCAAGGC
AAAGAGAAGAGTGGTGCAGAGAGAAAAAAGAGCAGTGGGAATAGGAGCTTTGTTCCTTGGGTTCTTGGGA
GCAGCAGGAAGCACTATGGGCGCAGCGTCAATGACGCTGACGGTACAGGCCAGACAATTATTGTCTGGTA
TAGTGCAGCAGCAGAACAATTTGCTGAGGGCTATTGAGGCGCAACAGCATCTGTTGCAACTCACAGTCTG
GGGCATCAAGCAGCTCCAGGCAAGAATCCTGGCTGTGGAAAGATACCTAAAGGATCAACAGCTCCTGGGG
ATTTGGGGTTGCTCTGGAAAACTCATTTGCACCACTGCTGTGCCTTGGAATGCTAGTTGGAGTAATAAAT
CTCTGGAACAGATTTGGAATCACACGACCTGGATGGAGTGGGACAGAGAAATTAACAATTACACAAGCTT
AATACACTCCTTAATTGAAGAATCGCAAAACCAGCAAGAAAAGAATGAACAAGAATTATTGGAATTAGAT
AAATGGGCAAGTTTGTGGAATTGGTTTAACATAACAAATTGGCTGTGGTATATAAAATTATTCATAATGA
TAGTAGGAGGCTTGGTAGGTTTAAGAATAGTTTTTGCTGTACTTTCTATAGTGAATAGAGTTAGGCAGGG
ATATTCACCATTATCGTTTCAGACCCACCTCCCAACCCCGAGGGGACCCGACAGGCCCGAAGGAATAGAA
GAAGAAGGTGGAGAGAGAGACAGAGACAGATCCATTCGATTAGTGAACGGATCGGCACTGCGTGCGCCAA
TTCTGCAGACAAATGGCAGTATTCATCCACAATTTTAAAAGAAAAGGGGGGATTGGGGGGTACAGTGCAG
GGGAAAGAATAGTAGACATAATAGCAACAGACATACAAACTAAAGAATTACAAAAACAAATTACAAAAAT
TCAAAATTTTCGGGTTTATTACAGGGACAGCAGAGATCCAGTTTGGTTAGATCTCGAGTTTACCACTCCC
TATCAGTGATAGAGAAAAGTGAAAGTCGAGTTTACCACTCCCTATCAGTGATAGAGAAAAGTGAAAGTCG
AGTTTACCACTCCCTATCAGTGATAGAGAAAAGTGAAAGTCGAGTTTACCACTCCCTATCAGTGATAGAG
AAAAGTGAAAGTCGAGTTTACCACTCCCTATCAGTGATAGAGAAAAGTGAAAGTCGAGTTTACCACTCCC
TATCAGTGATAGAGAAAAGTGAAAGTCGAGTTTACCACTCCCTATCAGTGATAGAGAAAAGTGAAAGTCG
AGCTCGGTACCCGGGTCGAGGTAGGCGTGTACGGTGGGAGGCCTATATAAGCAGAGCTCGTTTAGTGAAC
CGTCAGATCGCCTGGAGACGCCATCCACGCTGTTTTGACCTCCATAGAAGACACCGGGACCGATCCAGCC
TCCGCGGCCCCGAATTATCACAAGTTTGTACAAAAAAGCAGGCTCCACCATGGGAACCAATTCAGTCGAC
TGGATCCGGTACTACTGCCACCATGCTGCTAGAAGCAGAACTCGATTGCCACCGAGAGAGGCCCGGTGCC
CCTGGAGCTTCTGCCCTCTGTACCTTCAGCAGGACTCCAGAGATCCCGATGTGTGCAGGCTGTGACCAGC
ACATCTTGGACCGTTTCATCCTTAAGGCTCTGGACCGACATTGGCACAGCAAGTGTCTCAAGTGCAGTGA
CTGCCACGTCCCTCTGGCTGAGCGCTGCTTCAGCCGCGGGGAGAGCGTCTACTGCAAAGACGACTTCTTT
AAGCGCTTCGGGACCAAGTGCGCCGCATGCCAGCTGGGCATCCCGCCCACGCAGGTGGTGCGCCGCGCCC
AGGACTTCGTGTACCACCTGCATTGCTTCGCCTGCGTGGTCTGCAAGCGGCAGCTGGCCACGGGCGACGA
GTTCTACCTCATGGAAGACAGCCGGCTGGTGTGCAAGGCGGACTACGAAACAGCCAAGCAGCGAGAAGCC
GAGGCCACAGCCAAGCGGCCGCGCACCACCATCACCGCCAAGCAGCTGGAGACGCTGAAGAGCGCCTACA
ACACTTCGCCCAAGCCGGCGCGCCACGTGCGCGAGCAGCTCTCCTCCGAGACTGGCCTGGACATGCGAGT
GGTGCAGGTGTGGTTCCAGAATCGCCGGGCTAAGGAAAAGAGACTGAAGAAAGACGCTGGCCGGCAGCGC
TGGGGACAGTATTTCCGCAATATGAAGCGCTCCCGCGGCAGTTCCAAGTCCGACAAGGACAGCATCCAGG
AGGGACAAGACAGCGACGCCGAAGTCTCCTTCACTGATGAGCCGTCCATGGCTGACATGGGGCCTGCTAA
TGGCCTGTACAGCAGCCTGGGAGAGCCTGCCCCTGCGTTGGGCCGGCCCGTAGGAGGCCTGGGCAGCTTT
ACCCTGGATCACGGAGGCTTGACGGGTCCAGAGCAGTACCGAGAGCTACGCCCAGGCAGCCCCTATGGCA
TCCCCCCATCTCCTGCAGCCCCCCAGAGCCTTCCTGGCCCCCAGCCTCTCCTCTCCAGCCTGGTATACCC
AGACACCAACTTGAGCCTTGTCCCTTCAGGGCCCCCAGGTGGACCCCCACCCATGAGGGTGCTGGCTGGA
AATGGGCCCAGCTCCGACCTGTCCACAGAGAGCAGTTCTGGCTACCCAGACTTTCCTGCTAGCCCTGCTT
CCTGGCTGGATGAAGTAGACCATGCTCAGTTCGGAAGCGGAGCTACTAACTTCAGCCTGCTGAAGCAGGC
TGGAGACGTGGAGGAGAACCCTGGACCTATGTTCGTCAAATCTGAGACTCTGGAGTTGAAGGAGGAAGAG
GAGGTACTGATGCTGCTGGGCTCGGCTTCCCCGGCCTCGGCGACCCTGACCCCGATGTCCTCCAGCGCGG
ACGAGGAGGAGGACGAGGAGCTGCGCCGGCCGGGCTCCGCGCGTGGGCAGCGTGGAGCGGAAGCCGGGCA
GGGGGTGCAGGGCAGTCCGGCGTCGGGTGCCGGGGGTTGCCGGCCAGGGCGGCTGCTGGGCCTGATGCAC
GAGTGCAAGCGTCGCCCGTCGCGCTCACGGGCCGTCTCCCGAGGTGCCAAGACGGCGGAGACGGTGCAGC
GCATCAAGAAGACCCGCAGGCTCAAGGCCAACAACCGCGAGCGCAACCGCATGCACAACCTAAACGCCGC
GCTGGACGCGCTGCGCGAGGTGCTGCCCACCTTCCCCGAGGATGCCAAGCTCACGAAGATCGAGACGCTG
CGCTTCGCCCACAATTACATCTGGGCGCTCACCGAGACTCTGCGCCTGGCGGACCACTGCGCCGGCGCCG
GTGGCCTCCAGGGGGCGCTCTTCACGGAGGCGGTGCTCCTGAGCCCGGGAGCTGCGCTCGGCGCCAGCGG
GGACAGCCCTTCTCCACCTTCCTCCTGGAGCTGCACCAACAGCCCGGCGTCATCCTCCAACTCCACGTCC
CCATACAGCTGCACTTTATCGCCCGCTAGCCCCGGGTCAGACGTGGACTACTGGCAGCCCCCACCTCCGG
AGAAGCATCGTTATGCGCCTCACCTGCCCCTCGCCAGGGACTGTATCGGGTCTGGCTCCGGATCAAGTGG
TGGCAGCGGATCAGGATATCCATACGATGTACCAGACTATGCGGGATCGGGTTACCCCTACGACGTCCCC
GACTACGCCGGCTCCGGCTACCCCTACGACGTCCCTGATTATGCTGGCAGTGGTGAGGGCAGAGGAAGTC
TGCTAACATGCGGTGACGTCGAGGAGAATCCTGGCCCAATGGGAGACATGGGCGATCCACCAAAAAAAAA
ACGTCTGATTTCCCTGTGTGTTGGTTGCGGCAATCAAATTCACGACCAGTATATTCTGAGGGTTTCTCCG
GATTTGGAGTGGCATGCAGCATGTTTGAAATGTGCGGAGTGTAATCAGTATTTGGACGAAAGCTGTACGT
GCTTTGTTAGGGATGGGAAAACCTACTGTAAAAGAGATTATATCAGGTTGTACGGGATCAAATGCGCCAA
GTGCAGCATAGGCTTCAGCAAGAACGACTTCGTGATGCGCGCCCGCTCTAAGGTGTACCACATCGAGTGT
TTCCGCTGTGTAGCCTGCAGCCGACAGCTCATCCCGGGAGACGAATTCGCCCTGCGGGAGGATGGGCTTT
TCTGCCGTGCAGACCACGATGTGGTGGAGAGAGCCAGCCTGGGAGCTGGAGATCCTCTCAGTCCCTTGCA
TCCAGCGCGGCCTCTGCAAATGGCAGCCGAACCCATCTCGGCTAGGCAGCCAGCTCTGCGGCCGCACGTC
CACAAGCAGCCGGAGAAGACCACCCGAGTGCGGACTGTGCTCAACGAGAAGCAGCTGCACACCTTGCGGA
CCTGCTATGCCGCCAACCCTCGGCCAGATGCGCTCATGAAGGAGCAACTAGTGGAGATGACGGGCCTCAG
TCCCAGAGTCATCCGAGTGTGGTTTCAAAACAAGCGGTGCAAGGACAAGAAACGCAGCATCATGATGAAG
CAGCTCCAGCAGCAGCAACCCAACGACAAAACTAATATCCAGGGGATGACAGGAACTCCCATGGTGGCTG
CTAGTCCGGAGAGACATGATGGTGGTTTACAGGCTAACCCAGTAGAGGTGCAAAGTTACCAGCCGCCCTG
GAAAGTACTGAGTGACTTCGCCTTGCAAAGCGACATAGATCAGCCTGCTTTTCAGCAACTGGTCAATTTT
TCAGAAGGAGGACCAGGCTCTAATTCTACTGGCAGTGAAGTAGCATCGATGTCCTCGCAGCTCCCAGATA
CACCCAACAGCATGGTAGCCAGTCCTATTGAGGCATGACGCTGATATCTAGACCCAGCTTTCTTGTACAA
AGTGGTGATAATTCGATATCAAGCTTATCGATAATCAACCTCTGGATTACAAAATTTGTGAAAGATTGAC
TGGTATTCTTAACTATGTTGCTCCTTTTACGCTATGTGGATACGCTGCTTTAATGCCTTTGTATCATGCT
ATTGCTTCCCGTATGGCTTTCATTTTCTCCTCCTTGTATAAATCCTGGTTGCTGTCTCTTTATGAGGAGT
TGTGGCCCGTTGTCAGGCAACGTGGCGTGGTGTGCACTGTGTTTGCTGACGCAACCCCCACTGGTTGGGG
CATTGCCACCACCTGTCAGCTCCTTTCCGGGACTTTCGCTTTCCCCCTCCCTATTGCCACGGCGGAACTC
ATCGCCGCCTGCCTTGCCCGCTGCTGGACAGGGGCTCGGCTGTTGGGCACTGACAATTCCGTGGTGTTGT
CGGGGAAATCATCGTCCTTTCCTTGGCTGCTCGCCTGTGTTGCCACCTGGATTCTGCGCGGGACGTCCTT
CTGCTACGTCCCTTCGGCCCTCAATCCAGCGGACCTTCCTTCCCGCGGCCTGCTGCCGGCTCTGCGGCCT
CTTCCGCGTCTTCGCCTTCGCCCTCAGACGAGTCGGATCTCCCTTTGGGCCGCCTCCCCGCATCGATACC
GTCGACCTCGAGACCTAGAAAAACATGGAGCAATCACAAGTAGCAATACAGCAGCTACCAATGCTGATTG
TGCCTGGCTAGAAGCACAAGAGGAGGAGGAGGTGGGTTTTCCAGTCACACCTCAGGTACCTTTAAGACCA
ATGACTTACAAGGCAGCTGTAGATCTTAGCCACTTTTTAAAAGAAAAGGGGGGACTGGAAGGGCTAATTC
ACTCCCAACGAAGACAAGATATCCTTGATCTGTGGATCTACCACACACAAGGCTACTTCCCTGATTGGCA
GAACTACACACCAGGGCCAGGGATCAGATATCCACTGACCTTTGGATGGTGCTACAAGCTAGTACCAGTT
GAGCAAGAGAAGGTAGAAGAAGCCAATGAAGGAGAGAACACCCGCTTGTTACACCCTGTGAGCCTGCATG
GGATGGATGACCCGGAGAGAGAAGTATTAGAGTGGAGGTTTGACAGCCGCCTAGCATTTCATCACATGGC
CCGAGAGCTGCATCCGGACTGTACTGGGTCTCTCTGGTTAGACCAGATCTGAGCCTGGGAGCTCTCTGGC
TAACTAGGGAACCCACTGCTTAAGCCTCAATAAAGCTTGCCTTGAGTGCTTCAAGTAGTGTGTGCCCGTC
TGTTGTGTGACTCTGGTAACTAGAGATCCCTCAGACCCTTTTAGTCAGTGTGGAAAATCTCTAGCAGGGC
CCGTTTAAACCCGCTGATCAGCCTCGACTGTGCCTTCTAGTTGCCAGCCATCTGTTGTTTGCCCCTCCCC
CGTGCCTTCCTTGACCCTGGAAGGTGCCACTCCCACTGTCCTTTCCTAATAAAATGAGGAAATTGCATCG
CATTGTCTGAGTAGGTGTCATTCTATTCTGGGGGGTGGGGTGGGGCAGGACAGCAAGGGGGAGGATTGGG
AAGACAATAGCAGGCATGCTGGGGATGCGGTGGGCTCTATGGCTTCTGAGGCGGAAAGAACCAGCTGGGG
CTCTAGGGGGTATCCCC
[124 nt withheld, positions 6598-6721]
C
[91 nt withheld, positions 6723-6813]
A
[49 nt withheld, positions 6815-6863]
CCTTTGACGTTGGAGTCCACGTTCTTT
[37 nt withheld, positions 6891-6927]
ACCCTATCTCGGTCTATTCTTTTGATTTATAAGGGATTTTGCCGATTTCGGCCTATTGGTTAAAAAATGA
GCTGATTTAACAAAAATTTAACGCGAATTAATTCTGTGGAATGTGTGTCAGTTAGGGTGTGGAAAGTCCC
CAGGCTCCCCAGCAGGCAGAAGTATGCAAAGCATGCATCTCAATTAGTCAGCAACCAGGTGTGGAAAGTC
CCCAGGCTCCCCAGCAGGCAGAAGTATGCAAAGCATGCATCTCAATTAGTCAGCAACCATAGTCCCGCCC
CTAACTCCGCCCATCCCGCCCCTAACTCCGCCCAGTTCCGCCCATTCTCCGCCCCATGGCTGACTAATTT
TTTTTATTTATGCAGAGGCCGAGGCCGCCTCTGCCTCTGAGCTATTCCAGAAGTAGTGAGGAGGCTTTTT
TGGAGGCCTAGGCTTTTGCAAAAAGCTCCCGGGAGCTTGTATATCCATTTTCGGATCTGATCAGCACGTG
TTGACAATTAATCATCGGCATAGTATATCGGCATAGTATAATACGACAAGGTGAGGAACTAAACCATGGC
CAAGTTGACCAGTGCCGTTCCGGTGCTCACCGCGCGCGACGTCGCCGGAGCGGTCGAGTTCTGGACCGAC
CGGCTCGGGTTCTCCCGGGACTTCGTGGAGGACGACTTCGCCGGTGTGGTCCGGGACGACGTGACCCTGT
TCATCAGCGCGGTCCAGGACCAGGTGGTGCCGGACAACACCCTGGCCTGGGTGTGGGTGCGCGGCCTGGA
CGAGCTGTACGCCGAGTGGTCGGAGGTCGTGTCCACGAACTTCCGGGACGCCTCCGGGCCGGCCATGACC
GAGATCGGCGAGCAGCCGTGGGGGCGGGAGTTCGCCCTGCGCGACCCGGCCGGCAACTGCGTGCACTTCG
TGGCCGAGGAGCAGGACTGACACGTGCTACGAGATTTCGATTCCACCGCCGCCTTCTATGAAAGGTTGGG
CTTCGGAATCGTTTTCCGGGACGCCGGCTGGATGATCCTCCAGCGCGGGGATCTCATGCTGGAGTTCTTC
GCCCACCCCAACTTGTTTATTGCAGCTTATAATGGTTACAAATAAAGCAATAGCATCACAAATTTCACAA
ATAAAGCATTTTTTTCACTGCATTCTAGTTGTGGTTTGTCCAAACTCATCAATGTATCTTATCATGTCTG
TATACCGTCGACCTCTAGCTAGAGCTTGGCGTAATCATGGTCATAGCTGTTTCCTGTGTGAAATTGTTAT
CCGCTCACAATTCCACACAACATACGAGCCGGAAGCATAAAGTGTAAAGCCTGGGGTGCCTAATGAGTGA
GCTAACTCACATTAATTGCGTTGCGCTCACTGCCCGCTTTCCAGTCGGGAAACCTGTCGTGCCAGCTGCA
TTAATGAATCGGCCAACGCGCGGGGAGAGGCGGTTTGCGTATTGGGCGCTCTTCCGCTTCCTCGCTCACT
GACTCGCTGCGCTCGGTCGTTCGGCTGCGGCGAGCGGTATCAGCTCACTCAAAGGCGGTAATACGGTTAT
CCACAGAATCAGGGGATAACGCAGGAAAGAACATGTGAGCAAAAGGCCAGCAAAAGGCCAGGAACCGTAA
AAAGGCCGCGTTGCTGGCGTTTTTCCATAGGCTCCGCCCCCCTGACGAGCATCACAAAAATCGACGCTCA
AGTCAGAGGTGGCGAAACCCGACAGGACTATAAAGATACCAGGCGTTTCCCCCTGGAAGCTCCCTCGTGC
GCTCTCCTGTTCCGACCCTGCCGCTTACCGGATACCTGTCCGCCTTTCTCCCTTCGGGAAGCGTGGCGCT
TTCTCATAGCTCACGCTGTAGGTATCTCAGTTCGGTGTAGGTCGTTCGCTCCAAGCTGGGCTGTGTGCAC
GAACCCCCCGTTCAGCCCGACCGCTGCGCCTTATCCGGTAACTATCGTCTTGAGTCCAACCCGGTAAGAC
ACGACTTATCGCCACTGGCAGCAGCCACTGGTAACAGGATTAGCAGAGCGAGGTATGTAGGCGGTGCTAC
AGAGTTCTTGAAGTGGTGGCCTAACTACGGCTACACTAGAAGAACAGTATTTGGTATCTGCGCTCTGCTG
AAGCCAGTTACCTTCGGAAAAAGAGTTGGTAGCTCTTGATCCGGCAAACAAACCACCGCTGGTAGCGGTG
GTTTTTTTGTTTGCAAGCAGCAGATTACGCGCAGAAAAAAAGGATCTCAAGAAGATCCTTTGATCTTTTC
TACGGGGTCTGACGCTCAGTGGAACGAAAACTCACGTTAAGGGATTTTGGTCATGAGATTATCAAAAAGG
ATCTTCACCTAGATCCTTTTAAATTAAAAATGAAGTTTTAAATCAATCTAAAGTATATATGAGTAAACTT
GGTCTGACAGTTACCAATGCTTAATCAGTGAGGCACCTATCTCAGCGATCTGTCTATTTCGTTCATCCAT
AGTTGCCTGACTCCCCGTCGTGTAGATAACTACGATACGGGAGGGCTTACCATCTGGCCCCAGTGCTGCA
ATGATACCGCGAGACCCACGCTCACCGGCTCCAGATTTATCAGCAATAAACCAGCCAGCCGGAAGGGCCG
AGCGCAGAAGTGGTCCTGCAACTTTATCCGCCTCCATCCAGTCTATTAATTGTTGCCGGGAAGCTAGAGT
AAGTAGTTCGCCAGTTAATAGTTTGCGCAACGTTGTTGCCATTGCTACAGGCATCGTGGTGTCACGCTCG
TCGTTTGGTATGGCTTCATTCAGCTCCGGTTCCCAACGATCAAGGCGAGTTACATGATCCCCCATGTTGT
GCAAAAAAGCGGTTAGCTCCTTCGGTCCTCCGATCGTTGTCAGAAGTAAGTTGGCCGCAGTGTTATCACT
CATGGTTATGGCAGCACTGCATAATTCTCTTACTGTCATGCCATCCGTAAGATGCTTTTCTGTGACTGGT
GAGTACTCAACCAAGTCATTCTGAGAATAGTGTATGCGGCGACCGAGTTGCTCTTGCCCGGCGTCAATAC
GGGATAATACCGCGCCACATAGCAGAACTTTAAAAGTGCTCATCATTGGAAAACGTTCTTCGGGGCGAAA
ACTCTCAAGGATCTTACCGCTGTTGAGATCCAGTTCGATGTAACCCACTCGTGCACCCAACTGATCTTCA
GCATCTTTTACTTTCACCAGCGTTTCTGGGTGAGCAAAAACAGGAAGGCAAAATGCCGCAAAAAAGGGAA
TAAGGGCGACACGGAAATGTTGAATACTCATACTCTTCCTTTTTCAATATTATTGAAGCATTTATCAGGG
TTATTGTCTCATGAGCGGATACATATTTGAATGTATTTAGAAAAATAAACAAATAGGGGTTCCGCGCACA
TTTCCCCGAAAAGTGCCACCTGACGTCGACGGATCGGGAGATCTCCCGATCCCCTATGGTGCACTCTCAG
TACAATCTGCTCTGATGCCGCATAGTTAAGCCAGTATCTGCTCCCTGCTTGTGTGTTGGAGGTCGCTGAG
TAGTGCGCGAGCAAAATTTAAGCTACAACAAGGCAAGGCTTGACCGACAATTGCATGAAGAATCTGCTTA
GGGTTAGGCGTTTTGCGCTGCTTCGCGATGTACGGGCCAGATATACGCGTTGACATTGATTATTGACTAG
TTATTAATAGTAATCAATTACGGGGTCATTAGTTCATAGCCCATATATGGAGTTCCGCGTTACATAACTT
ACGGTAAATGGCCCGCCTGGCTGACCGCCCAACGACCCCCGCCCATTGACGTCAATAATGACGTATGTTC
CCATAGTAACGCCAATAGGGACTTTCCATTGACGTCAATGGGTGGAGTATTTACGGTAAACTGCCCACTT
GGCAGTACATCAAGTGTATCATATGCCAAGTACGCCCCCTATTGACGTCAATGACGGTAAATGGCCCGCC
TGGCATTATGCCCAGTACATGACCTTATGGGACTTTCCTACTTGGCAGTACATCTACGTATTAGTCATCG
CTATTACCATGGTGATGCGGTTTTGGCAGTACATCAATGGGCGTGGATAGCGGTTTGACTCACGGGGATT
TCCAAGTCTCCACCCCATTGACGTCAATGGGAGTTTGTTTTGGCACCAAAATCAACGGGACTTTCCAAAA
TGTCGTAACAACTCCGCCCCATTGACGCAAATGGGCGGTAGGCGTGTACGGTGGGAGGTCTATATAAGCA
GCGCGTTTTGCCTGTACTGGGTCTCTCTGGTTAGACCAGATCTGAGCCTGGGAGCTCTCTGGCTAACTAG
GGAACCCACTGCTTAAGCCTCAATAAAGCTTGCCTTGAGTGCTTCAAGTAGTGTGTGCCCGTCTGTTGTG
TGACTCTGGTAACTAGAGATCCCTCAGACCCTTTTAGTCAGTGTGGAAAATCTCTAGCAGTGGCGCCCGA
ACAGGGACTTGAAAGCGAAAGGGAAACCAGAGGAGCTCTCTCGACGCAGGACTCGGCTTGCTGAAGCGCG
CACGGCAAGAGGCGAGGGGCGGCGACTGGTGAGTACGCCAAAAATTTTGACTAGCGGAGGCTAGAAGGAG
AGAGATGGGTGCGAGAGCGTCAGTATTAAGCGGGGGAGAATTAGATCGCGATGGGAAAAAATTCGGTTAA
GGCCAGGGGGAAAGAAAAAATATAAATTAAAACATATAGTATGGGCAAGCAGGGAGCTAGAACGATTCGC
AGTTAATCCTGGCCTGTTAGAAACATCAGAAGGCTGTAGACAAATACTGGGACAGCTACAACCATCCCTT
CAGACAGGATCAGAAGAACTTAGATCATTATATAATACAGTAGCAACCCTCTATTGTGTGCATCAAAGGA
TAGAGATAAAAGACACCAAGGAAGCTTTAGACAAGATAGAGGAAGAGCAAA
Features (pLannotate 1.2.2; 36 found; start..end, strand, type, name):
    183..416     +  misc_feature   RRE: The Rev response element (RRE) of HIV-1 allows for Rev-dependent mRNA export from the nucleus to the cytoplasm.
    793..893     +  CDS            Rev (fragment): human immunodeficiency virus 1 (HIV-1) Rev protein; rev; enhances nuclear export of unspliced and incompletely spliced viral mRNAs
    943..1060    +  misc_feature   cPPT/CTS: central polypurine tract and central termination sequence of HIV-1
   1117..1387    +  protein_bind   tetracycline response element: contains seven copies of the tetracycline operator tetO tetracycline repressor TetR
   1398..1415    +  misc_feature   MCS (fragment): pUC18/19 multiple cloning site
   1420..1458    +  promoter       minimal CMV promoter: human cytomegalovirus (CMV) immediate early promoter
   1560..1584    +  protein_bind   attB1: mutant version of attB; recombination site for the Gateway® BP reaction BP Clonase™
   1633..2832    +  CDS            Lhx3: LHX3_MOUSE - Also known as Lim-3, Lim3, Plim. Experimental evidence at protein level: Swiss-Prot protein existence level 1. Required for the establishment of the specialized cells of the pituitary gland and the nervous system (By similarity). Involved in the development of interneurons and motor neurons in cooperation with LDB1 and ISL1. Acts as a transcriptional activator. Binds to and activates the promoter of the alpha-glycoprotein gene, and synergistically enhances transcription from the prolactin promoter in cooperation with Pou1f1/Pit-1. From Mus musculus (Mouse).
   2899..3687    +  CDS            Neurog2: NGN2_MOUSE - Also known as Ath4a, Atoh4, Ngn2. Experimental evidence at protein level: Swiss-Prot protein existence level 1. Transcriptional regulator. Involved in neuronal differentiation. Activates transcription by binding to the E box (5'- CANNTG-3'). From Mus musculus (Mouse).
   3889..4935    +  CDS            ISL1: ISL1_HUMAN - Experimental evidence at protein level: Swiss-Prot protein existence level 1. DNA-binding transcriptional activator. Recognizes and binds to the consensus octamer binding site 5'-ATAATTAA-3' in promoter of target genes. Plays a fundamental role in the gene regulatory network essential for retinal ganglion cell (RGC) differentiation. Cooperates with the transcription factor POU4F2 to achieve maximal levels of expression of RGC target genes and RGC fate specification in the developing retina. Involved in the specification of motor neurons in cooperation with LHX3 and LDB1. Binds to
   4952..4976    -  protein_bind   attB2: mutant version of attB; recombination site for the Gateway® BP reaction BP Clonase™
   4980..5003    +  misc_feature   MCS (fragment): pBluescript multiple cloning site
   5003..5591    +  misc_feature   WPRE: woodchuck hepatitis virus posttranscriptional regulatory element
   5528..6109    +  CDS            nef (fragment): NEF_HV1H2 - Experimental evidence at protein level: Swiss-Prot protein existence level 1. Extracellular Nef protein targets CD4(+) T-lymphocytes for apoptosis by interacting with CXCR4 surface receptors. From Human immunodeficiency virus type 1 group M subtype B (isolate HXB2) (HIV-1).
   6116..6296    +  LTR            5' LTR (truncated): truncated 5' long terminal repeat (LTR) from HIV-1
   6328..6552    +  polyA_signal   bGH poly(A) signal: bovine growth hormone polyadenylation signal
   6556..6577    +  promoter       SV40 promoter (fragment): SV40 enhancer and early promoter
   6598..7026    +  rep_origin     f1 ori (sequence partly withheld): f1 bacteriophage origin of replication; arrow indicates direction of (+) strand synthesis
   7040..7369    +  promoter       SV40 promoter: SV40 enhancer and early promoter
   7417..7464    +  promoter       EM7 promoter: synthetic bacterial promoter&nbsp
   7483..7857    +  CDS            BleoR: antibiotic-binding protein; Sh ble from Streptoalloteichus hindustanus; confers resistance to bleomycin, phleomycin, and Zeocin™
   7867..7992    +  CDS            ble (fragment): BLE_KLEPN - Experimental evidence at protein level: Swiss-Prot protein existence level 1. Binding protein with a strong affinity to the bleomycin family of antibiotics. Binds to CL990; an antimitotic-antibiotic compound. From Klebsiella pneumoniae.
   7987..8108    +  polyA_signal   SV40 poly(A) signal: SV40 polyadenylation signal
   8179..8201    -  protein_bind   lac operator (fragment): The lac repressor binds to the lac operator to inhibit transcription in E. coli. This inhibition can be relieved by adding lactose or isopropyl-β-D-thiogalactopyranoside (IPTG). lac repressor encoded by lacI
   8205..8235    -  promoter       lac promoter: promoter for the E. coli lac operon
   8250..8271    -  protein_bind   CAP binding site: CAP binding activates transcription in the presence of cAMP. E. coli catabolite activator protein
   8284..8376    -  CDS            lacI (fragment): lac repressor; lacI; The lac repressor binds to the lac operator to inhibit transcription in E. coli. This inhibition can be relieved by adding lactose or isopropyl-β-D-thiogalactopyranoside (IPTG).
   8559..9147    -  rep_origin     ori: high-copy-number ColE1/pMB1/pBR322/pUC origin of replication
   9318..10178   -  CDS            AmpR: β-lactamase; bla; confers resistance to ampicillin, carbenicillin, and related antibiotics
  10179..10283   -  promoter       AmpR promoter: bla
  10342..10394   -  misc_feature   bom (fragment): basis of mobility region from pBR322
  10549..10928   +  enhancer       CMV enhancer: human cytomegalovirus immediate early enhancer
  10929..11128   +  promoter       CMV promoter: human cytomegalovirus (CMV) immediate early promoter
  11146..11326   +  LTR            5' LTR (truncated): truncated 5' long terminal repeat (LTR) from HIV-1
  11373..11498   +  misc_feature   HIV-1 Ψ: packaging signal of human immunodeficiency virus type 1
  11482..37      +  CDS            HIV-1 gag (fragment) (across the origin): gag protein from human immunodeficiency virus 1; gag
