[The description below was written by a language model from this plasmid's Addgene catalogue record and pLannotate feature annotations shown in this document.]
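Description:
pFUW-LNI is a lentiviral transfer plasmid of about 11.8 kb, built on the pFUW backbone, for doxycycline-inducible expression of three motor neuron transcription factors in mammalian cells. It is propagated in E. coli through a high-copy ColE1/pUC-type origin with ampicillin selection (AmpR). The backbone also carries an f1 origin and an SV40/EM7-driven BleoR cassette, which lies outside the LTR-flanked region and so would not be carried into the packaged viral genome. In the viral portion, a CMV enhancer/promoter is fused to a truncated HIV-1 5' LTR to drive genomic RNA production in packaging cells. This is followed by the Ψ packaging signal with a gag fragment, the RRE for Rev-dependent nuclear export, and the cPPT/CTS. A WPRE sits downstream of the cargo to boost transcript expression, and the unit ends in a second truncated LTR followed by a bGH polyadenylation signal.

The payload is driven by a tetracycline response element with seven tetO copies joined to a minimal CMV promoter, so expression depends on a tetracycline-controlled transactivator, which is not annotated on this plasmid and would have to be supplied separately, plus doxycycline. The cassette was inserted by Gateway cloning and is flanked by attB1 and attB2 sites. It encodes a single polycistronic open reading frame: mouse Lhx3, a P2A peptide, mouse Ngn2 (Neurog2) carrying a triple HA tag, a T2A peptide, and Isl1. The 2A sequences let the three proteins be produced separately from one transcript. The automated annotation matched Isl1 to the human protein, whereas the catalogue lists the insert as mouse. The construct is intended for motor neuron reprogramming by direct conversion, delivering all three factors in one compact virus.
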