Addgene plasmid #233205: pFUW-LNI
Purpose: Lentiviral dox-inducible expression of Lhx3, Ngn2x3HA, and Isl1 for motor neuron reprogramming
Depositing lab: Kate Galloway. Depositing organization: Massachusetts Institute of Technology. Publication: Compact transcription factor cassettes generate functional, engraftable motor neurons by direct conversion. Wang NB, Adewumi HO, Lende-Dorn BA, Beitz AM, O'Shea TM, Galloway KE. Cell Syst. 2025 Mar 10:101206. doi: 10.1016/j.cels.2025.101206. PubMed 40086435.
Backbone
  Vector backbone: pFUW
  Vector type: Mammalian Expression, Lentiviral
Growth in bacteria
  Bacterial resistance: Ampicillin, 100 μg/mL
  Growth temperature: 30°C
  Growth strain: NEB Stable
  Copy number: High Copy
Gene/Insert
  Gene/Insert name: mLhx3-P2A-mNgn2x3HA-T2A-Isl1
  Species: M. musculus (mouse)
  Entrez Gene: Neurog2 (a.k.a. Atoh4, Math4A, bHLHa8, ngn-2, ngn2); Isl1; Lhx3 (a.k.a. Lim3, P-LIM, mLIM3, mLim-3)
  Cloning method: Gateway Cloning
Terms and licenses: Academic/Nonprofit Terms; Industry Terms: Not Available to Industry
How to cite: pFUW-LNI was a gift from Kate Galloway (Addgene plasmid # 233205 ; http://n2t.net/addgene:233205 ; RRID:Addgene_233205)
